Addgene plasmid #47595: pcDNA3.1-hPMCA4b
Depositing lab: Emanuel Strehler. Depositing organization: Mayo Foundation for Medical Education and Research.
Backbone
  Vector backbone: pcDNA3.1
  Backbone manufacturer: Invitrogen
  Backbone size w/o insert (bp): 5400
  Vector type: Mammalian Expression
Growth in bacteria
  Bacterial resistance: Ampicillin, 100 μg/mL
  Growth temperature: 37°C
  Growth strain: DH5alpha
  Copy number: High Copy
Gene/Insert
  Gene/Insert name: PMCA4b (alt names: ATPase, Ca++ transporting, plasma membrane 4; ATP2B4)
  Species: H. sapiens (human)
  Entrez Gene: ATP2B4 (a.k.a. ATP2B2, MXRA1, PMCA4, PMCA4b, PMCA4x)
  Promoter: CMV
  Cloning method: Unknown
  Sequencing primers: 5′ CMV-F; 3′ BGHrev
Terms and licenses: Academic/Nonprofit Terms; Industry Terms: Not Available to Industry
How to cite: pcDNA3.1-hPMCA4b was a gift from Emanuel Strehler (Addgene plasmid # 47595 ; http://n2t.net/addgene:47595 ; RRID:Addgene_47595)
