[The description below was written by a language model from this plasmid's Addgene catalogue record.]
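Description:
pcDNA3.1-hPMCA4b is a mammalian expression plasmid built on the commercial pcDNA3.1 backbone (about 5.4 kb without insert) and carrying the human ATP2B4 coding sequence for the "b" splice variant of plasma membrane Ca2+-ATPase isoform 4 (PMCA4b). It is propagated in E. coli as a high-copy plasmid under ampicillin selection. The record provides only catalogue fields and no feature table, so backbone elements such as the replication origins or any mammalian selection cassette are not individually documented. pcDNA3.1 vectors generally carry a pUC-type origin and a bacterial ampicillin resistance gene, but the exact backbone variant, and therefore any mammalian selection marker, is not stated.

Expression of the insert is driven by the CMV immediate-early promoter, a strong constitutive promoter suited to transient or stable expression in a wide range of transfected mammalian cell lines. The listed sequencing primers sit in the CMV promoter and the bovine growth hormone polyadenylation region, consistent with the insert lying in the standard pcDNA3.1 expression cassette between these two elements, with the BGH signal providing transcript termination and polyadenylation. No epitope tag, fluorescent fusion or mutation is recorded, and the cloning method and insert size are not stated.

PMCA4 is a P-type ATPase that extrudes calcium across the plasma membrane. A construct of this kind is typically used to overexpress the pump in cultured mammalian cells, for example to study calcium handling, membrane localization or isoform- and splice-variant-specific properties, although the record does not specify a particular application.
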