>Addgene plasmid #47595 | pcDNA3.1-hPMCA4b | addgene partial sequence | sequence record 69586 | CMV-F 5'-CGCAAATGGGCGGTAGGCGTG-3'
ACCGTCAGAATTAATTCAGATCCCTCGACCATGACGAACCCATCAGACCGTGTCTTGCCTGCCAACTCGA
TGGCCGAGAGCCGTGAAGGGGACTTTGGCTGCACAGTAATGGAACTGAGGAAGCTCATGGAGCTGCGTTC
GAGGGATGCACTGACCCAGATTAATGTCCACTATGGAGGTGTACAGAATCTCTGCAGTAGACTGAAAACC
TCCCCTGTGGAAGGTCTGTCTGGGAACCCTGCAGATCTGGAGAAACGTAGGCAGGTGTTTGGACACAACG
TGATCCCCCCCAAAAAGCCCAAGACTTTCTTAGAATTAGTGTGGGAAGCTCTTCAAGATGTCACGCTCAT
CATCCTGGAGATTGCAGCCATCATCTCCCTGGTCCTGTCCTTTTATCGCCCTGCTGGTGAAGAAAATGAA
CTGTGTGGTCAAGTCGCAACTACCCCAGAAGATGAAAATGAGGCACAAGCTGGCTGGATTGAGGGGGCAG
CCATCCTTTTCTCAGTGATCATCGTGGTGTTAGTGACTGCCTTTAATGATTGGAGCAAAGAGAAGCAATT
CCGGGGGCTGCAGTGCCGCATTGAACAGGAGCAAAAGTTCTCCATCATCCGAAACGGTCAACTCATCCAG
CTCCCTGTGGCTGAGATTGTGGTTGGTGATATTGCCCAAGTCAAATACGGTGATCTGCTGCCTGCAGATG
GAATCCTGATCCAAGGGAATGATCTGAAGATTGATGAGAGCTCTCTGACAGGGGAATCTGACCATGTCAA
GAAGTCCCTGGACAAAGACCCCATGTTGCTCTCAGGGACCCATGTCATGG
